>Addgene plasmid #181843 | pcDNA3.1-RIαΔ(D/D+linker)-EGFP | addgene full sequence | sequence record 364312 | Addgene NGS Result
GACGGATCGGGAGATCTCCCGATCCCCTATGGTGCACTCTCAGTACAATCTGCTCTGATGCCGCATAGTT
AAGCCAGTATCTGCTCCCTGCTTGTGTGTTGGAGGTCGCTGAGTAGTGCGCGAGCAAAATTTAAGCTACA
ACAAGGCAAGGCTTGACCGACAATTGCATGAAGAATCTGCTTAGGGTTAGGCGTTTTGCGCTGCTTCGCG
ATGTACGGGCCAGATATACGCGTTGACATTGATTATTGACTAGTTATTAATAGTAATCAATTACGGGGTC
ATTAGTTCATAGCCCATATATGGAGTTCCGCGTTACATAACTTACGGTAAATGGCCCGCCTGGCTGACCG
CCCAACGACCCCCGCCCATTGACGTCAATAATGACGTATGTTCCCATAGTAACGCCAATAGGGACTTTCC
ATTGACGTCAATGGGTGGAGTATTTACGGTAAACTGCCCACTTGGCAGTACATCAAGTGTATCATATGCC
AAGTACGCCCCCTATTGACGTCAATGACGGTAAATGGCCCGCCTGGCATTATGCCCAGTACATGACCTTA
TGGGACTTTCCTACTTGGCAGTACATCTACGTATTAGTCATCGCTATTACCATGGTGATGCGGTTTTGGC
AGTACATCAATGGGCGTGGATAGCGGTTTGACTCACGGGGATTTCCAAGTCTCCACCCCATTGACGTCAA
TGGGAGTTTGTTTTGGCACCAAAATCAACGGGACTTTCCAAAATGTCGTAACAACTCCGCCCCATTGACG
CAAATGGGCGGTAGGCGTGTACGGTGGGAGGTCTATATAAGCAGAGCTCTCTGGCTAACTAGAGAACCCA
CTGCTTACTGGCTTATCGAAATTAATACGACTCACTATAGGGAGACCCGCCACCATGGAGTCTGGCAGTA
CCGCCGCCAGTGAGGAGTATGTTAGAAAGGTTATACCAAAAGATTACAAGACAATGGCCGCTTTAGCCAA
AGCCATTGAAAAGAATGTGCTGTTTTCACATCTTGATGATAATGAGAGAAGTGATATTTTTGATGCCATG
TTTTCGGTCTCCTTTATCGCAGGAGAGACTGTGATTCAGCAAGGTGATGAAGGGGATAACTTCTATGTGA
TTGATCAAGGAGAGACGGATGTCTATGTTAACAATGAATGGGCAACCAGTGTTGGGGAAGGAGGGAGCTT
TGGAGAACTTGCTTTGATTTATGGAACACCGAGAGCAGCCACTGTCAAAGCAAAGACAAATGTGAAATTG
TGGGGCATCGACCGAGACAGCTATAGAAGAATCCTCATGGGAAGCACACTGAGAAAGCGGAAGATGTATG
AGGAATTCCTTAGTAAAGTCTCTATTTTAGAGTCTCTGGACAAGTGGGAACGTCTTACGGTAGCTGATGC
ATTGGAACCAGTGCAGTTTGAAGATGGGCAGAAGATTGTGGTGCAGGGAGAACCAGGGGATGAGTTCTTC
ATTATTTTAGAGGGGTCAGCTGCTGTGCTACAACGTCGGTCAGAAAATGAAGAGTTTGTTGAAGTGGGAA
GATTGGGGCCTTCTGATTATTTTGGTGAAATTGCACTACTGATGAATCGTCCTCGTGCTGCCACAGTTGT
TGCTCGTGGCCCCTTGAAGTGCGTTAAGCTGGACCGACCTAGATTTGAACGTGTTCTTGGCCCATGCTCA
GACATCCTCAAACGAAACATCCAGCAGTACAACAGTTTTGTGTCACTGTCTGTCGGATCCCCACCGGTCG
CCACCATGGTGAGCAAGGGCGAGGAGCTGTTCACCGGGGTGGTGCCCATCCTGGTCGAGCTGGACGGCGA
CGTAAACGGCCACAAGTTCAGCGTGTCCGGCGAGGGCGAGGGCGATGCCACCTACGGCAAGCTGACCCTG
AAGTTCATCTGCACCACCGGCAAGCTGCCCGTGCCCTGGCCCACCCTCGTGACCACCCTGAGCTACGGCG
TGCAGTGCTTCAGCCGCTACCCCGACCACATGAAGCAGCACGACTTCTTCAAGTCCGCCATGCCCGAAGG
CTACGTCCAGGAGCGCACCATCTTCTTCAAGGACGACGGCAACTACAAGACCCGCGCCGAGGTGAAGTTC
GAGGGCGACACCCTGGTGAACCGCATCGAGCTGAAGGGCATCGACTTCAAGGAGGACGGCAACATCCTGG
GGCACAAGCTGGAGTACAACTACAACAGCCACAACGTCTATATCATGGCCGACAAGCAGAAGAACGGCAT
CAAGGTGAACTTCAAGATCCGCCACAACATCGAGGACGGCAGCGTGCAGCTCGCCGACCACTACCAGCAG
AACACCCCCATCGGCGACGGCCCCGTGCTGCTGCCCGACAACCACTACCTGAGCACCCAGTCCGCCCTGA
GCAAAGACCCCAACGAGAAGCGCGATCACATGGTCCTGCTGGAGTTCGTGACCGCCGCCGGGATCACTCT
CGGCATGGACGAGCTGTACAAGTAAGAATTCTGCAGATATCCAGCACAGTGGCGGCCGCTCGAGCATGCA
TCTAGAGGGCCCTATTCTATAGTGTCACCTAAATGCTAGAGCTCGCTGATCAGCCTCGACTGTGCCTTCT
AGTTGCCAGCCATCTGTTGTTTGCCCCTCCCCCGTGCCTTCCTTGACCCTGGAAGGTGCCACTCCCACTG
TCCTTTCCTAATAAAATGAGGAAATTGCATCGCATTGTCTGAGTAGGTGTCATTCTATTCTGGGGGGTGG
GGTGGGGCAGGACAGCAAGGGGGAGGATTGGGAAGACAATAGCAGGCATGCTGGGGATGCGGTGGGCTCT
ATGGCTTCTGAGGCGGAAAGAACCAGCTGGGGCTCTAGGGGGTATCCCC
[124 nt withheld, positions 2850-2973]
C
[91 nt withheld, positions 2975-3065]
A
[49 nt withheld, positions 3067-3115]
CCTTTGACGTTGGAGTCCACGTTCTTT
[37 nt withheld, positions 3143-3179]
ACCCTATCTCGGTCTATTCTTTTGATTTATAAGGGATTTTGCCGATTTCGGCCTATTGGTTAAAAAATGA
GCTGATTTAACAAAAATTTAACGCGAATTAATTCTGTGGAATGTGTGTCAGTTAGGGTGTGGAAAGTCCC
CAGGCTCCCCAGCAGGCAGAAGTATGCAAAGCATGCATCTCAATTAGTCAGCAACCAGGTGTGGAAAGTC
CCCAGGCTCCCCAGCAGGCAGAAGTATGCAAAGCATGCATCTCAATTAGTCAGCAACCATAGTCCCGCCC
CTAACTCCGCCCATCCCGCCCCTAACTCCGCCCAGTTCCGCCCATTCTCCGCCCCATGGCTGACTAATTT
TTTTTATTTATGCAGAGGCCGAGGCCGCCTCTGCCTCTGAGCTATTCCAGAAGTAGTGAGGAGGCTTTTT
TGGAGGCCTAGGCTTTTGCAAAAAGCTCCCGGGAGCTTGTATATCCATTTTCGGATCTGATCAAGAGACA
GGATGAGGATCGTTTCGCATGATTGAACAAGATGGATTGCACGCAGGTTCTCCGGCCGCTTGGGTGGAGA
GGCTATTCGGCTATGACTGGGCACAACAGACAATCGGCTGCTCTGATGCCGCCGTGTTCCGGCTGTCAGC
GCAGGGGCGCCCGGTTCTTTTTGTCAAGACCGACCTGTCCGGTGCCCTGAATGAACTGCAGGACGAGGCA
GCGCGGCTATCGTGGCTGGCCACGACGGGCGTTCCTTGCGCAGCTGTGCTCGACGTTGTCACTGAAGCGG
GAAGGGACTGGCTGCTATTGGGCGAAGTGCCGGGGCAGGATCTCCTGTCATCTCACCTTGCTCCTGCCGA
GAAAGTATCCATCATGGCTGATGCAATGCGGCGGCTGCATACGCTTGATCCGGCTACCTGCCCATTCGAC
CACCAAGCGAAACATCGCATCGAGCGAGCACGTACTCGGATGGAAGCCGGTCTTGTCGATCAGGATGATC
TGGACGAAGAGCATCAGGGGCTCGCGCCAGCCGAACTGTTCGCCAGGCTCAAGGCGCGCATGCCCGACGG
CGAGGATCTCGTCGTGACCCATGGCGATGCCTGCTTGCCGAATATCATGGTGGAAAATGGCCGCTTTTCT
GGATTCATCGACTGTGGCCGGCTGGGTGTGGCGGACCGCTATCAGGACATAGCGTTGGCTACCCGTGATA
TTGCTGAAGAGCTTGGCGGCGAATGGGCTGACCGCTTCCTCGTGCTTTACGGTATCGCCGCTCCCGATTC
GCAGCGCATCGCCTTCTATCGCCTTCTTGACGAGTTCTTCTGAGCGGGACTCTGGGGTTCGAAATGACCG
ACCAAGCGACGCCCAACCTGCCATCACGAGATTTCGATTCCACCGCCGCCTTCTATGAAAGGTTGGGCTT
CGGAATCGTTTTCCGGGACGCCGGCTGGATGATCCTCCAGCGCGGGGATCTCATGCTGGAGTTCTTCGCC
CACCCCAACTTGTTTATTGCAGCTTATAATGGTTACAAATAAAGCAATAGCATCACAAATTTCACAAATA
AAGCATTTTTTTCACTGCATTCTAGTTGTGGTTTGTCCAAACTCATCAATGTATCTTATCATGTCTGTAT
ACCGTCGACCTCTAGCTAGAGCTTGGCGTAATCATGGTCATAGCTGTTTCCTGTGTGAAATTGTTATCCG
CTCACAATTCCACACAACATACGAGCCGGAAGCATAAAGTGTAAAGCCTGGGGTGCCTAATGAGTGAGCT
AACTCACATTAATTGCGTTGCGCTCACTGCCCGCTTTCCAGTCGGGAAACCTGTCGTGCCAGCTGCATTA
ATGAATCGGCCAACGCGCGGGGAGAGGCGGTTTGCGTATTGGGCGCTCTTCCGCTTCCTCGCTCACTGAC
TCGCTGCGCTCGGTCGTTCGGCTGCGGCGAGCGGTATCAGCTCACTCAAAGGCGGTAATACGGTTATCCA
CAGAATCAGGGGATAACGCAGGAAAGAACATGTGAGCAAAAGGCCAGCAAAAGGCCAGGAACCGTAAAAA
GGCCGCGTTGCTGGCGTTTTTCCATAGGCTCCGCCCCCCTGACGAGCATCACAAAAATCGACGCTCAAGT
CAGAGGTGGCGAAACCCGACAGGACTATAAAGATACCAGGCGTTTCCCCCTGGAAGCTCCCTCGTGCGCT
CTCCTGTTCCGACCCTGCCGCTTACCGGATACCTGTCCGCCTTTCTCCCTTCGGGAAGCGTGGCGCTTTC
TCATAGCTCACGCTGTAGGTATCTCAGTTCGGTGTAGGTCGTTCGCTCCAAGCTGGGCTGTGTGCACGAA
CCCCCCGTTCAGCCCGACCGCTGCGCCTTATCCGGTAACTATCGTCTTGAGTCCAACCCGGTAAGACACG
ACTTATCGCCACTGGCAGCAGCCACTGGTAACAGGATTAGCAGAGCGAGGTATGTAGGCGGTGCTACAGA
GTTCTTGAAGTGGTGGCCTAACTACGGCTACACTAGAAGAACAGTATTTGGTATCTGCGCTCTGCTGAAG
CCAGTTACCTTCGGAAAAAGAGTTGGTAGCTCTTGATCCGGCAAACAAACCACCGCTGGTAGCGGTGGTT
TTTTTGTTTGCAAGCAGCAGATTACGCGCAGAAAAAAAGGATCTCAAGAAGATCCTTTGATCTTTTCTAC
GGGGTCTGACGCTCAGTGGAACGAAAACTCACGTTAAGGGATTTTGGTCATGAGATTATCAAAAAGGATC
TTCACCTAGATCCTTTTAAATTAAAAATGAAGTTTTAAATCAATCTAAAGTATATATGAGTAAACTTGGT
CTGACAGTTACCAATGCTTAATCAGTGAGGCACCTATCTCAGCGATCTGTCTATTTCGTTCATCCATAGT
TGCCTGACTCCCCGTCGTGTAGATAACTACGATACGGGAGGGCTTACCATCTGGCCCCAGTGCTGCAATG
ATACCGCGAGACCCACGCTCACCGGCTCCAGATTTATCAGCAATAAACCAGCCAGCCGGAAGGGCCGAGC
GCAGAAGTGGTCCTGCAACTTTATCCGCCTCCATCCAGTCTATTAATTGTTGCCGGGAAGCTAGAGTAAG
TAGTTCGCCAGTTAATAGTTTGCGCAACGTTGTTGCCATTGCTACAGGCATCGTGGTGTCACGCTCGTCG
TTTGGTATGGCTTCATTCAGCTCCGGTTCCCAACGATCAAGGCGAGTTACATGATCCCCCATGTTGTGCA
AAAAAGCGGTTAGCTCCTTCGGTCCTCCGATCGTTGTCAGAAGTAAGTTGGCCGCAGTGTTATCACTCAT
GGTTATGGCAGCACTGCATAATTCTCTTACTGTCATGCCATCCGTAAGATGCTTTTCTGTGACTGGTGAG
TACTCAACCAAGTCATTCTGAGAATAGTGTATGCGGCGACCGAGTTGCTCTTGCCCGGCGTCAATACGGG
ATAATACCGCGCCACATAGCAGAACTTTAAAAGTGCTCATCATTGGAAAACGTTCTTCGGGGCGAAAACT
CTCAAGGATCTTACCGCTGTTGAGATCCAGTTCGATGTAACCCACTCGTGCACCCAACTGATCTTCAGCA
TCTTTTACTTTCACCAGCGTTTCTGGGTGAGCAAAAACAGGAAGGCAAAATGCCGCAAAAAAGGGAATAA
GGGCGACACGGAAATGTTGAATACTCATACTCTTCCTTTTTCAATATTATTGAAGCATTTATCAGGGTTA
TTGTCTCATGAGCGGATACATATTTGAATGTATTTAGAAAAATAAACAAATAGGGGTTCCGCGCACATTT
CCCCGAAAAGTGCCACCTGACGTC
Features (pLannotate 1.2.2; 22 found; start..end, strand, type, name):
     28..80      -  misc_feature   bom (fragment): basis of mobility region from pBR322
    235..614     +  enhancer       CMV enhancer: human cytomegalovirus immediate early enhancer
    615..818     +  promoter       CMV promoter: human cytomegalovirus (CMV) immediate early promoter
    814..847     +  LTR            5' LTR (truncated) (fragment): truncated 5' long terminal repeat (LTR) from HIV-1
    863..881     +  promoter       T7 promoter: promoter for bacteriophage T7 RNA polymerase
    913..1734    +  CDS            PRKAR1A (fragment): KAP0_HUMAN - Also known as PKR1, PRKAR1, TSE1. Experimental evidence at protein level: Swiss-Prot protein existence level 1. Regulatory subunit of the cAMP-dependent protein kinases involved in cAMP signaling in cells. From Homo sapiens (Human).
   1756..2475    +  CDS            EGFP: the original enhanced GFP (Yang et al., 1996) mammalian codon-optimized
   2536..2554    -  promoter       SP6 promoter: promoter for bacteriophage SP6 RNA polymerase
   2580..2804    +  polyA_signal   bGH poly(A) signal: bovine growth hormone polyadenylation signal
   2808..2829    +  promoter       SV40 promoter (fragment): SV40 enhancer and early promoter
   2850..3278    +  rep_origin     f1 ori (sequence partly withheld): f1 bacteriophage origin of replication; arrow indicates direction of (+) strand synthesis
   3292..3621    +  promoter       SV40 promoter: SV40 enhancer and early promoter
   3688..4479    +  CDS            neo: KKA2_KLEPN - Also known as kan, nptII. Experimental evidence at protein level: Swiss-Prot protein existence level 1. Resistance to kanamycin, neomycin, paromomycin, ribostamycin, butirosin and gentamicin B. From Klebsiella pneumoniae.
   4503..4661    +  CDS            ble (fragment): BLE_KLEPN - Experimental evidence at protein level: Swiss-Prot protein existence level 1. Binding protein with a strong affinity to the bleomycin family of antibiotics. Binds to CL990; an antimitotic-antibiotic compound. From Klebsiella pneumoniae.
   4656..4777    +  polyA_signal   SV40 poly(A) signal: SV40 polyadenylation signal
   4850..4866    -  protein_bind   lac operator: The lac repressor binds to the lac operator to inhibit transcription in E. coli. This inhibition can be relieved by adding lactose or isopropyl-β-D-thiogalactopyranoside (IPTG). lac repressor encoded by lacI
   4874..4904    -  promoter       lac promoter: promoter for the E. coli lac operon
   4919..4940    -  protein_bind   CAP binding site: CAP binding activates transcription in the presence of cAMP. E. coli catabolite activator protein
   4953..5045    -  CDS            lacI (fragment): lac repressor; lacI; The lac repressor binds to the lac operator to inhibit transcription in E. coli. This inhibition can be relieved by adding lactose or isopropyl-β-D-thiogalactopyranoside (IPTG).
   5228..5816    -  rep_origin     ori: high-copy-number ColE1/pMB1/pBR322/pUC origin of replication
   5987..6847    -  CDS            AmpR: β-lactamase; bla; confers resistance to ampicillin, carbenicillin, and related antibiotics
   6848..6952    -  promoter       AmpR promoter: bla
