[The description below was written by a language model from this plasmid's Addgene catalogue record and pLannotate feature annotations shown in this document.]
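Description:
pcDNA3.1-RIαΔ(D/D+linker)-EGFP is a mammalian expression plasmid of about 7 kb built on the Invitrogen pcDNA3.1(+) backbone. It is maintained in E. coli through a high-copy ColE1/pUC-type origin and an ampicillin resistance gene (β-lactamase under its own promoter). It also carries an f1 origin for single-stranded DNA production. For selection in mammalian cells, an SV40 early promoter drives the neomycin phosphotransferase gene, terminated by an SV40 polyadenylation signal, allowing G418 selection of stable transfectants. Small annotated fragments such as the bom, lac promoter/operator, lacI, ble and truncated HIV-1 LTR hits are short backbone remnants or partial matches from automated annotation rather than functional modules.

The payload is a truncated human PKA type I regulatory subunit, RIα (PRKAR1A), fused at its C terminus to EGFP and assembled by Gibson cloning. Residues 12–112 are deleted, removing the docking/dimerization (D/D) domain and the adjacent linker region; the annotated PRKAR1A fragment sits just upstream of the EGFP coding sequence, consistent with a single fusion protein. Expression is driven by the CMV immediate early enhancer and promoter and terminated by the bovine growth hormone polyadenylation signal. The insert is flanked by a T7 promoter upstream and a reverse-oriented SP6 promoter downstream.

The construct is intended for expressing and visualising this RIα deletion mutant in mammalian cells. The associated publication concerns phase separation of a PKA regulatory subunit and its role in cAMP compartmentation, so the plasmid plausibly serves as a domain-deletion variant for testing how the D/D and linker regions contribute to RIα behaviour, although the record does not detail specific experiments.
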