Addgene plasmid #181843: pcDNA3.1-RIαΔ(D/D+linker)-EGFP
Purpose: GFP-tagged PKA RIα subunit lacking the docking/dimerization (D/D) and linker regions; for mammalian expression.
Depositing lab: Jin Zhang. Depositing organization: University of California, San Diego (UCSD). Publication: Phase Separation of a PKA Regulatory Subunit Controls cAMP Compartmentation and Oncogenic Signaling. Zhang JZ, Lu TW, Stolerman LM, Tenner B, Yang JR, Zhang JF, Falcke M, Rangamani P, Taylor SS, Mehta S, Zhang J. Cell. 2020 Sep 17;182(6):1531-1544.e15. doi: 10.1016/j.cell.2020.07.043. Epub 2020 Aug 25. PubMed 32846158.
Backbone
  Vector backbone: pcDNA3.1(+)
  Backbone manufacturer: Invitrogen
  Backbone size w/o insert (bp): 5402
  Total vector size (bp): 6983
  Vector type: Mammalian Expression
  Selectable markers: Neomycin (select with G418)
Growth in bacteria
  Bacterial resistance: Ampicillin, 100 μg/mL
  Growth temperature: 37°C
  Growth strain: DH5alpha
  Copy number: High Copy
Gene/Insert
  Gene/Insert name: RIα-(D/D+linker)EGFP (alt name: PRKAR1)
  Species: H. sapiens (human)
  Insert size (bp): 1581
  Mutation: Deletion of residues 12-112 in PKA RIα.
  Entrez Gene: PRKAR1A (a.k.a. ACRDYS1, ADOHR, CAR, CNC, CNC1, PKR1, PPNAD1, PRKAR1, Prkar1alpha, TSE1)
  Promoter: CMV
  Tag / fusion protein: EGFP (C terminal on insert)
  Cloning method: Gibson Cloning
  Sequencing primers: 5′ CMV forward; 3′ BGH reverse
Terms and licenses: Academic/Nonprofit Terms; Industry Terms: Not Available to Industry
How to cite: pcDNA3.1-RIαΔ(D/D+linker)-EGFP was a gift from Jin Zhang (Addgene plasmid # 181843 ; http://n2t.net/addgene:181843 ; RRID:Addgene_181843)
